>Addgene plasmid #116220 | pHAGE-CDKN2A-A68T | addgene full sequence | sequence record 250737 | Addgene NGS Result
TTCAGACCCACCTCCCAACCCCGAGGGGACCCGACAGGCCCGAAGGAATAGAAGAAGAAGGTGGAGAGAG
AGACAGAGACAGATCCATTCGATTAGTGAACGGATCTCGACGGTATCGCCGAATTCACAAATGGCAGTAT
TCATCCACAATTTTAAAAGAAAAGGGGGGATTGGGGGGTACAGTGCAGGGGAAAGAATAGTAGACATAAT
AGCAACAGACATACAAACTAAAGAATTACAAAAACAAATTACAAAAATTCAAAATTTTCGGGTTTATTAC
AGGGACAGCAGAGATCCAGTTTGGACTAGTCGTGAGGCTCCGGTGCCCGTCAGTGGGCAGAGCGCACATC
GCCCACAGTCCCCGAGAAGTTGGGGGGAGGGGTCGGCAATTGAACCGGTGCCTAGAGAAGGTGGCGCGGG
GTAAACTGGGAAAGTGATGTCGTGTACTGGCTCCGCCTTTTTCCCGAGGGTGGGGGAGAACCGTATATAA
GTGCAGTAGTCGCCGTGAACGTTCTTTTTCGCAACGGGTTTGCCGCCAGAACACAGGTAAGTGCCGTGTG
TGGTTCCCGCGGGCCTGGCCTCTTTACGGGTTATGGCCCTTGCGTGCCTTGAATTACTTCCACCTGGCTG
CAGTACGTGATTCTTGATCCCGAGCTTCGGGTTGGAAGTGGGTGGGAGAGTTCGAGGCCTTGCGCTTAAG
GAGCCCCTTCGCCTCGTGCTTGAGTTGAGGCCTGGCCTGGGCGCTGGGGCCGCCGCGTGCGAATCTGGTG
GCACCTTCGCGCCTGTCTCGCTGCTTTCGATAAGTCTCTAGCCATTTAAAATTTTTGATGACCTGCTGCG
ACGCTTTTTTTCTGGCAAGATAGTCTTGTAAATGCGGGCCAAGATCTGCACACTGGTATTTCGGTTTTTG
GGGCCGCGGGCGGCGACGGGGCCCGTGCGTCCCAGCGCACATGTTCGGCGAGGCGGGGCCTGCGAGCGCG
GCCACCGAGAATCGGACGGGGGTAGTCTCAAGCTGGCCGGCCTGCTCTGGTGCCTGGCCTCGCGCCGCCG
TGTATCGCCCCGCCCTGGGCGGCAAGGCTGGCCCGGTCGGCACCAGTTGCGTGAGCGGAAAGATGGCCGC
TTCCCGGCCCTGCTGCAGGGAGCTCAAAATGGAGGACGCGGCGCTCGGGAGAGCGGGCGGGTGAGTCACC
CACACAAAGGAAAAGGGCCTTTCCGTCCTCAGCCGTCGCTTCATGTGACTCCACGGAGTACCGGGCGCCG
TCCAGGCACCTCGATTAGTTCTCGAGCTTTTGGAGTACGTCGTCTTTAGGTTGGGGGGAGGGGTTTTATG
CGATGGAGTTTCCCCACACTGAGTGGGTGGAGACTGAAGTTAGGCCAGCTTGGCACTTGATGTAATTCTC
CTTGGAATTTGCCCTTTTTGAGTTTGGATCTTGGTTCATTCTCAAGCCTCAGACAGTGGTTCAAAGTTTT
TTTCTTCCATTTCAGGTGTCGTGAAGCGGCCCTGCAGATATCAACAAGTTTGTACAAAAAAGTTGGCATG
GAGCCGGCGGCGGGGAGCAGCATGGAGCCTTCGGCTGACTGGCTGGCCACGGCCGCGGCCCGGGGTCGGG
TAGAGGAGGTGCGGGCGCTGCTGGAGGCGGGGGCGCTGCCCAACGCACCGAATAGTTACGGTCGGAGGCC
GATCCAGGTCATGATGATGGGCAGCGCCCGAGTGGCGGAGCTGCTGCTGCTCCACGGCACGGAGCCCAAC
TGCGCCGACCCCGCCACTCTCACCCGACCCGTGCACGACGCTGCCCGGGAGGGCTTCCTGGACACGCTGG
TGGTGCTGCACCGGGCCGGGGCGCGGCTGGACGTGCGCGATGCCTGGGGCCGTCTGCCCGTGGACCTGGC
TGAGGAGCTGGGCCATCGCGATGTCGCACGGTACCTGCGCGCGGCTGCGGGGGGCACCAGAGGCAGTAAC
CATGCCCGCATAGATGCCGCGGAAGGTCCCTCAGATATCCCCGATTGACCCAACTTTCTTGTACAAAGTG
GTGATATCCAATTAACCCTCACTAAAGGTATTAGAGTTTGAGAATAAGTAGTCCCTATAGTGAGTCGTAT
TACCACCCAACTTTTCTATACAAAGTGGTTGATATCCAGCACAGTGGCGGCCGCTCGAGTCTAGAGGGCC
CGCGGTTCGAAGGTAAGCCTATCCCTAACCCTCTCCTCGGTCTCGATTCTACGCGTACCGGTTAGTAATG
AGATCCCTCCCCCCCCCCTAACGTTACTGGCCGAAGCCGCTTGGAATAAGGCCGGTGTGCGTTTGTCTAT
ATGTTATTTTCCACCATATTGCCGTCTTTTGGCAATGTGAGGGCCCGGAAACCTGGCCCTGTCTTCTTGA
CGAGCATTCCTAGGGGTCTTTCCCCTCTCGCCAAAGGAATGCAAGGTCTGTTGAATGTCGTGAAGGAAGC
AGTTCCTCTGGAAGCTTCTTGAAGACAAACAACGTCTGTAGCGACCCTTTGCAGGCAGCGGAACCCCCCA
CCTGGCGACAGGTGCCTCTGCGGCCAAAAGCCACGTGTATAAGATACACCTGCAAAGGCGGCACAACCCC
AGTGCCACGTTGTGAGTTGGATAGTTGTGGAAAGAGTCAAATGGCTCTCCTCAAGCGTATTCAACAAGGG
GCTGAAGGATGCCCAGAAGGTACCCCATTGTATGGGATCTGATCTGGGGCCTCGGTGCACATGCTTTACA
TGTGTTTAGTCGAGGTTAAAAAAACGTCTAGGCCCCCCGAACCACGGGGACGTGGTTTTCCTTTGAAAAA
CACGATGATAATATGGCCACACATATGACCGAGTACAAGCCCACGGTGCGCCTCGCCACCCGCGACGACG
TCCCCAGGGCCGTACGCACCCTCGCCGCCGCGTTCGCCGACTACCCCGCCACGCGCCACACCGTCGATCC
GGACCGCCACATCGAGCGGGTCACCGAGCTGCAAGAACTCTTCCTCACGCGCGTCGGGCTCGACATCGGC
AAGGTGTGGGTCGCGGACGACGGCGCCGCGGTGGCGGTCTGGACCACGCCGGAGAGCGTCGAAGCGGGGG
CGGTGTTCGCCGAGATCGGCCCGCGCATGGCCGAGTTGAGCGGTTCCCGGCTGGCCGCGCAGCAACAGAT
GGAAGGCCTCCTGGCGCCGCACCGGCCCAAGGAGCCCGCGTGGTTCCTGGCCACCGTCGGCGTCTCGCCC
GACCACCAGGGCAAGGGTCTGGGCAGCGCCGTCGTGCTCCCCGGAGTGGAGGCGGCCGAGCGCGCCGGGG
TGCCCGCCTTCCTGGAGACCTCCGCGCCCCGCAACCTCCCCTTCTACGAGCGGCTCGGCTTCACCGTCAC
CGCCGACGTCGAGGTGCCCGAAGGACCGCGCACCTGGTGCATGACCCGCAAGCCCGGTGCCTAAATCGAT
AGATCCTAATCAACCTCTGGATTACAAAATTTGTGAAAGATTGACTGGTATTCTTAACTATGTTGCTCCT
TTTACGCTATGTGGATACGCTGCTTTAATGCCTTTGTATCATGCTATTGCTTCCCGTATGGCTTTCATTT
TCTCCTCCTTGTATAAATCCTGGTTGCTGTCTCTTTATGAGGAGTTGTGGCCCGTTGTCAGGCAACGTGG
CGTGGTGTGCACTGTGTTTGCTGACGCAACCCCCACTGGTTGGGGCATTGCCACCACCTGTCAGCTCCTT
TCCGGGACTTTCGCTTTCCCCCTCCCTATTGCCACGGCGGAACTCATCGCCGCCTGCCTTGCCCGCTGCT
GGACAGGGGCTCGGCTGTTGGGCACTGACAATTCCGTGGTGTTGTCGGGGAAATCATCGTCCTTTCCTTG
GCTGCTCGCCTGTGTTGCCACCTGGATTCTGCGCGGGACGTCCTTCTGCTACGTCCCTTCGGCCCTCAAT
CCAGCGGACCTTCCTTCCCGCGGCCTGCTGCCGGCTCTGCGGCCTCTTCCGCGTCTTCGCCTTCGCCCTC
AGACGAGTCGGATCTCCCTTTGGGCCGCCTCCCCGCCTGAGATCCTTTAAGACCAATGACTTACAAGGCA
GCTGTAGATCTTAGCCACTTTTTAAAAGAAAAGGGGGGACTGGAAGGGCTAATTCACTCCCAACGAAGAC
AAGATCTGCTTTTTGCTTGTACTGGGTCTCTCTGGTTAGACCAGATCTGAGCCTGGGAGCTCTCTGGCTA
ACTAGGGAACCCACTGCTTAAGCCTCAATAAAGCTTGCCTTGAGTGCTTCAAGTAGTGTGTGCCCGTCTG
TTGTGTGACTCTGGTAACTAGAGATCCCTCAGACCCTTTTAGTCAGTGTGGAAAATCTCTAGCAGTAGTA
GTTCATGTCATCTTATTATTCAGTATTTATAACTTGCAAAGAAATGAATATCAGAGAGTGAGAGGCCCGG
GTTAATTAAGGAAAGGGCTAGATCATTCTTGAAGACGAAAGGGCCTCGTGATACGCCTATTTTTATAGGT
TAATGTCATGATAATAATGGTTTCTTAGACGTCAGGTGGCACTTTTCGGGGAAATGTGCGCGGAACCCCT
ATTTGTTTATTTTTCTAAATACATTCAAATATGTATCCGCTCATGAGACAATAACCCTGATAAATGCTTC
AATAATATTGAAAAAGGAAGAGTATGAGTATTCAACATTTCCGTGTCGCCCTTATTCCCTTTTTTGCGGC
ATTTTGCCTTCCTGTTTTTGCTCACCCAGAAACGCTGGTGAAAGTAAAAGATGCTGAAGATCAGTTGGGT
GCACGAGTGGGTTACATCGAACTGGATCTCAACAGCGGTAAGATCCTTGAGAGTTTTCGCCCCGAAGAAC
GTTTTCCAATGATGAGCACTTTTAAAGTTCTGCTATGTGGCGCGGTATTATCCCGTGTTGACGCCGGGCA
AGAGCAACTCGGTCGCCGCATACACTATTCTCAGAATGACTTGGTTGAGTACTCACCAGTCACAGAAAAG
CATCTTACGGATGGCATGACAGTAAGAGAATTATGCAGTGCTGCCATAACCATGAGTGATAACACTGCGG
CCAACTTACTTCTGACAACGATCGGAGGACCGAAGGAGCTAACCGCTTTTTTGCACAACATGGGGGATCA
TGTAACTCGCCTTGATCGTTGGGAACCGGAGCTGAATGAAGCCATACCAAACGACGAGCGTGACACCACG
ATGCCTGTAGCAATGGCAACAACGTTGCGCAAACTATTAACTGGCGAACTACTTACTCTAGCTTCCCGGC
AACAATTAATAGACTGGATGGAGGCGGATAAAGTTGCAGGACCACTTCTGCGCTCGGCCCTTCCGGCTGG
CTGGTTTATTGCTGATAAATCTGGAGCCGGTGAGCGTGGGTCTCGCGGTATCATTGCAGCACTGGGGCCA
GATGGTAAGCCCTCCCGTATCGTAGTTATCTACACGACGGGGAGTCAGGCAACTATGGATGAACGAAATA
GACAGATCGCTGAGATAGGTGCCTCACTGATTAAGCATTGGTAACTGTCAGACCAAGTTTACTCATATAT
ACTTTAGATTGATTTAAAACTTCATTTTTAATTTAAAAGGATCTAGGTGAAGATCCTTTTTGATAATCTC
ATGACCAAAATCCCTTAACGTGAGTTTTCGTTCCACTGAGCGTCAGACCCCGTAGAAAAGATCAAAGGAT
CTTCTTGAGATCCTTTTTTTCTGCGCGTAATCTGCTGCTTGCAAACAAAAAAACCACCGCTACCAGCGGT
GGTTTGTTTGCCGGATCAAGAGCTACCAACTCTTTTTCCGAAGGTAACTGGCTTCAGCAGAGCGCAGATA
CCAAATACTGTTCTTCTAGTGTAGCCGTAGTTAGGCCACCACTTCAAGAACTCTGTAGCACCGCCTACAT
ACCTCGCTCTGCTAATCCTGTTACCAGTGGCTGCTGCCAGTGGCGATAAGTCGTGTCTTACCGGGTTGGA
CTCAAGACGATAGTTACCGGATAAGGCGCAGCGGTCGGGCTGAACGGGGGGTTCGTGCACACAGCCCAGC
TTGGAGCGAACGACCTACACCGAACTGAGATACCTACAGCGTGAGCTATGAGAAAGCGCCACGCTTCCCG
AAGGGAGAAAGGCGGACAGGTATCCGGTAAGCGGCAGGGTCGGAACAGGAGAGCGCACGAGGGAGCTTCC
AGGGGGAAACGCCTGGTATCTTTATAGTCCTGTCGGGTTTCGCCACCTCTGACTTGAGCGTCGATTTTTG
TGATGCTCGTCAGGGGGGCGGAGCCTATGGAAAAACGCCAGCAACGCGGCCTTTTTACGGTTCCTGGCCT
TTTGCTGGCCTTTTGCTCACATGTTCTTTCCTGCGTTATCCCCTGATTCTGTGGATAACCGTATTACCGC
CTTTGAGTGAGCTGATACCGCTCGCCGCAGCCGAACGACCGAGCGCAGCGAGTCAGTGAGCGAGGAAGCG
GAAGAGCGCCCAATACGCAAACCGCCTCTCCCCGCGCGTTGGCCGATTCATTAATGCAGCAAGCTCATGG
CTGACTAATTTTTTTTATTTATGCAGAGGCCGAGGCCGCCTCGGCCTCTGAGCTATTCCAGAAGTAGTGA
GGAGGCTTTTTTGGAGGCCTAGGCTTTTGCAAAAAGCTCCCCGTGGCACGACAGGTTTCCCGACTGGAAA
GCGGGCAGTGAGCGCAACGCAATTAATGTGAGTTAGCTCACTCATTAGGCACCCCAGGCTTTACACTTTA
TGCTTCCGGCTCGTATGTTGTGTGGAATTGTGAGCGGATAACAATTTCACACAGGAAACAGCTATGACAT
GATTACGAATTTCACAAATAAAGCATTTTTTTCACTGCATTCTAGTTGTGGTTTGTCCAAACTCATCAAT
GTATCTTATCATGTCTGGATCAACTGGATAACTCAAGCTAACCAAAATCATCCCAAACTTCCCACCCCAT
ACCCTATTACCACTGCCAATTACCTGTGGTTTCATTTACTCTAAACCTGTGATTCCTCTGAATTATTTTC
ATTTTAAAGAAATTGTATTTGTTAAATATGTACTACAAACTTAGTAGTTGGAAGGGCTAATTCACTCCCA
AAGAAGACAAGATATCCTTGATCTGTGGATCTACCACACACAAGGCTACTTCCCTGATTAGCAGAACTAC
ACACCAGGGCCAGGGGTCAGATATCCACTGACCTTTGGATGGTGCTACAAGCTAGTACCAGTTGAGCCAG
ATAAGGTAGAAGAGGCCAATAAAGGAGAGAACACCAGCTTGTTACACCCTGTGAGCCTGCATGGGATGGA
TGACCCGGAGAGAGAAGTGTTAGAGTGGAGGTTTGACAGCCGCCTAGCATTTCATCACGTGGCCCGAGAG
CTGCATCCGGAGTACTTCAAGAACTGCTGATATCGAGCTTGCTACAAGGGACTTTCCGCTGGGGACTTTC
CAGGGAGGCGTGGCCTGGGCGGGACTGGGGAGTGGCGAGCCCTCAGATCCTGCATATAAGCAGCTGCTTT
TTGCCTGTACTGGGTCTCTCTGGTTAGACCAGATCTGAGCCTGGGAGCTCTCTGGCTAACTAGGGAACCC
ACTGCTTAAGCCTCAATAAAGCTTGCCTTGAGTGCTTCAAGTAGTGTGTGCCCGTCTGTTGTGTGACTCT
GGTAACTAGAGATCCCTCAGACCCTTTTAGTCAGTGTGGAAAATCTCTAGCAGTGGCGCCCGAACAGGGA
CTTGAAAGCGAAAGGGAAACCAGAGGAGCTCTCTCGACGCAGGACTCGGCTTGCTGAAGCGCGCACGGCA
AGAGGCGAGGGGCGGCGACTGGTGAGTACGCCAAAAATTTTGACTAGCGGAGGCTAGAAGGAGAGAGATG
GGTGCGAGAGCGTCAGTATTAAGCGGGGGAGAATTAGATCGCGATGGGAAAAAATTCGGTTAAGGCCAGG
GGGAAAGAAAAAATATAAATTAAAACATATAGTATGGGCAAGCAGGGAGCTAGAACGATTCGCAGTTAAT
CCTGGCCTGTTAGAAACATCAGAAGGCTGTAGACAAATACTGGGACAGCTACAACCATCCCTTCAGACAG
GATCAGAAGAACTTAGATCATTATATAATACAGTAGCAACCCTCTATTGTGTGCATCAAAGGATAGAGAT
AAAAGACACCAAGGAAGCTTTAGACAAGATAGAGGAAGAGCAAAACAAAAGTAAGACCACCGCACAGCAA
GCGGCCGGCCGCTGATCTTCAGACCTGGAGGAGGAGATATGAGGGACAATTGGAGAAGTGAATTATATAA
ATATAAAGTAGTAAAAATTGAACCATTAGGAGTAGCACCCACCAAGGCAAAGAGAAGAGTGGTGCAGAGA
GAAAAAAGAGCAGTGGGAATAGGAGCTTTGTTCCTTGGGTTCTTGGGAGCAGCAGGAAGCACTATGGGCG
CAGCGTCAATGACGCTGACGGTACAGGCCAGACAATTATTGTCTGGTATAGTGCAGCAGCAGAACAATTT
GCTGAGGGCTATTGAGGCGCAACAGCATCTGTTGCAACTCACAGTCTGGGGCATCAAGCAGCTCCAGGCA
AGAATCCTGGCTGTGGAAAGATACCTAAAGGATCAACAGCTCCTGGGGATTTGGGGTTGCTCTGGAAAAC
TCATTTGCACCACTGCTGTGCCTTGGAATGCTAGTTGGAGTAATAAATCTCTGGAACAGATTTGGAATCA
CACGACCTGGATGGAGTGGGACAGAGAAATTAACAATTACACAAGCTTAATACACTCCTTAATTGAAGAA
TCGCAAAACCAGCAAGAAAAGAATGAACAAGAATTATTGGAATTAGATAAATGGGCAAGTTTGTGGAATT
GGTTTAACATAACAAATTGGCTGTGGTATATAAAATTATTCATAATGATAGTAGGAGGCTTGGTAGGTTT
AAGAATAGTTTTTGCTGTACTTTCTATAGTGAATAGAGTTAGGCAGGGATATTCACCATTATCGT
Features (pLannotate 1.2.2; 30 found; start..end, strand, type, name):
      6..106     +  CDS            Rev (fragment): human immunodeficiency virus 1 (HIV-1) Rev protein; rev; enhances nuclear export of unspliced and incompletely spliced viral mRNAs
    151..268     +  misc_feature   cPPT/CTS: central polypurine tract and central termination sequence of HIV-1
    316..1494    +  promoter       EF-1α promoter: strong constitutive promoter for human elongation factor EF-1α
   1515..1532    +  protein_bind   attB1 (fragment): mutant version of attB; core recombination site for the Gateway® BP reaction BP Clonase™
   1538..2005    +  CDS            CDKN2A: CDN2A_HUMAN - Also known as CDKN2, MTS1. Experimental evidence at protein level: Swiss-Prot protein existence level 1. Acts as a negative regulator of the proliferation of normal cells by interacting strongly with CDK4 and CDK6. This inhibits their ability to interact with cyclins D and to phosphorylate the retinoblastoma protein. From Homo sapiens (Human).
   2008..2032    -  protein_bind   attB2: mutant version of attB; recombination site for the Gateway® BP reaction BP Clonase™
   2040..2058    +  promoter       T3 promoter: promoter for bacteriophage T3 RNA polymerase
   2084..2102    -  promoter       T7 promoter: promoter for bacteriophage T7 RNA polymerase
   2108..2126    -  protein_bind   attB4 (fragment): mutant version of attB; core recombination site for the Gateway® BP reaction BP Clonase™
   2182..2223    +  CDS            V5 tag: epitope tag from simian virus 5
   2349..2811    +  misc_feature   IRES: internal ribosome entry site (IRES) of the encephalomyocarditis virus (EMCV)
   2825..3422    +  CDS            PuroR (fragment): puromycin N-acetyltransferase; pac from Streptomyces; confers resistance to puromycin
   3438..4026    +  misc_feature   WPRE: woodchuck hepatitis virus posttranscriptional regulatory element
   4034..4099    +  CDS            nef (fragment): NEF_HV1Z2 - Experimental evidence at protein level: Swiss-Prot protein existence level 1. Extracellular Nef protein targets CD4(+) T-lymphocytes for apoptosis by interacting with CXCR4 surface receptors. From Human immunodeficiency virus type 1 group M subtype D (isolate Z2/CDC-Z34) (HIV-1).
   4101..4334    +  LTR            3' LTR (ΔU3): self-inactivating 3' long terminal repeat (LTR) from HIV-1
   4539..4643    +  promoter       AmpR promoter: bla
   4644..5504    +  CDS            AmpR: β-lactamase; bla; confers resistance to ampicillin, carbenicillin, and related antibiotics
   5675..6263    +  rep_origin     ori: high-copy-number ColE1/pMB1/pBR322/pUC origin of replication
   6446..6500    +  CDS            lacI (fragment): lac repressor; lacI; The lac repressor binds to the lac operator to inhibit transcription in E. coli. This inhibition can be relieved by adding lactose or isopropyl-β-D-thiogalactopyranoside (IPTG).
   6506..6599    +  rep_origin     SV40 ori (fragment): SV40 origin of replication
   6624..6661    +  CDS            lacI (fragment): lac repressor; lacI; The lac repressor binds to the lac operator to inhibit transcription in E. coli. This inhibition can be relieved by adding lactose or isopropyl-β-D-thiogalactopyranoside (IPTG).
   6674..6695    +  protein_bind   CAP binding site: CAP binding activates transcription in the presence of cAMP. E. coli catabolite activator protein
   6710..6740    +  promoter       lac promoter: promoter for the E. coli lac operon
   6748..6764    +  protein_bind   lac operator: The lac repressor binds to the lac operator to inhibit transcription in E. coli. This inhibition can be relieved by adding lactose or isopropyl-β-D-thiogalactopyranoside (IPTG). lac repressor encoded by lacI
   6798..6881    +  polyA_signal   SV40 poly(A) signal (fragment): SV40 polyadenylation signal
   7048..7377    +  CDS            nef (fragment): NEF_HV1BR - Experimental evidence at protein level: Swiss-Prot protein existence level 1. Extracellular Nef protein targets CD4(+) T-lymphocytes for apoptosis by interacting with CXCR4 surface receptors (PubMed:14990729). From Human immunodeficiency virus type 1 group M subtype B (isolate BRU/LAI) (HIV-1).
   7425..7682    +  LTR            5' LTR (truncated): truncated 5' long terminal repeat (LTR) from HIV-1
   7729..7854    +  misc_feature   HIV-1 Ψ: packaging signal of human immunodeficiency virus type 1
   7838..8176    +  CDS            HIV-1 gag (fragment): gag protein from human immunodeficiency virus 1; gag
   8351..8584    +  misc_feature   RRE: The Rev response element (RRE) of HIV-1 allows for Rev-dependent mRNA export from the nucleus to the cytoplasm.
