[The description below was written by a language model from this plasmid's Addgene catalogue record and pLannotate feature annotations shown in this document.]
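Description:
pHAGE-CDKN2A-A68T is an HIV-1-derived lentiviral expression plasmid of about 9 kb, built on the pHAGE backbone to deliver a point-mutant human CDKN2A into mammalian cells. In bacteria it is maintained by a high-copy ColE1/pUC-type origin and selected with ampicillin through the β-lactamase gene. The viral portion carries a truncated 5' LTR, the Ψ packaging signal with an adjoining gag fragment, the Rev response element, the central polypurine tract/termination sequence, and a ΔU3 self-inactivating 3' LTR. These elements allow the transcript to be packaged, exported in a Rev-dependent manner and integrated. The U3 deletion silences LTR promoter activity after integration. Short Rev, nef, lacI, SV40 and lac-region matches in the annotation are backbone remnants rather than functional genes.

The payload is driven by the strong constitutive EF-1α promoter. The CDKN2A open reading frame is annotated as the p16 product, an inhibitor of CDK4 and CDK6 that blocks phosphorylation of the retinoblastoma protein. It sits between attB1 and attB2 sites left by Gateway recombination and, according to the catalogue entry, carries the A68T substitution. Downstream lie T3 and T7 promoter sequences, an attB4 fragment and a V5 epitope coding segment. The record does not indicate whether V5 is fused in frame to the insert. An EMCV IRES then directs translation of puromycin N-acetyltransferase from the same transcript, so transduced cells can be selected with puromycin. A WPRE enhances transcript expression.

The plasmid was deposited as part of a systematic effort to annotate the function of somatic cancer mutations. It is suited to producing lentivirus for stable expression of this CDKN2A variant and for assessing its effects in cell-based assays.
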