Addgene plasmid #116220: pHAGE-CDKN2A-A68T
Purpose: Lentiviral expression of CDKN2A A68T
Depositing lab: Gordon Mills & Kenneth Scott. Depositing organization: Baylor College of Medicine. Publication: Systematic Functional Annotation of Somatic Mutations in Cancer. Ng PK, Li J, Jeong KJ, Shao S, Chen H, Tsang YH, Sengupta S, Wang Z, Bhavana VH, Tran R, Soewito S, Minussi DC, Moreno D, Kong K, Dogruluk T, Lu H, Gao J, Tokheim C, Zhou DC, Johnson AM, Zeng J, Ip CKM, Ju Z, Wester M, Yu S, Li Y, Vellano CP, Schultz N, Karchin R, Ding L, Lu Y, Cheung LWT, Chen K, Shaw KR, Meric-Bernstam F, Scott KL, Yi S, Sahni N, Liang H, Mills GB. Cancer Cell. 2018 Mar 12;33(3):450-462.e10. doi: 10.1016/j.ccell.2018.01.021. PubMed 29533785.
Backbone
  Vector backbone: pHAGE
  Vector type: Lentiviral
Growth in bacteria
  Bacterial resistance: Ampicillin, 100 μg/mL
  Growth temperature: 37°C
  Growth strain: Stbl3
  Copy number: High Copy
Gene/Insert
  Gene/Insert name: CDKN2A
  Species: H. sapiens (human)
  Mutation: A68T
  Entrez Gene: CDKN2A (a.k.a. ARF, CAI2, CDK4I, CDKN2, CMM2, INK4, INK4A, MLM, MTS-1, MTS1, P14, P14ARF, P16, P16-INK4A, P16INK4, P16INK4A, P19, P19ARF, TP16)
  Cloning method: Gateway Cloning
Terms and licenses: Academic/Nonprofit Terms; Industry Terms: Not Available to Industry
How to cite: pHAGE-CDKN2A-A68T was a gift from Gordon Mills & Kenneth Scott (Addgene plasmid # 116220 ; http://n2t.net/addgene:116220 ; RRID:Addgene_116220)
