>Addgene plasmid #116220 | pHAGE-CDKN2A-A68T | depositor partial sequence | sequence record 219093 | insert
ATGGAGCCGGCGGCGGGGAGCAGCATGGAGCCTTCGGCTGACTGGCTGGCCACGGCCGCGGCCCGGGGTC
GGGTAGAGGAGGTGCGGGCGCTGCTGGAGGCGGGGGCGCTGCCCAACGCACCGAATAGTTACGGTCGGAG
GCCGATCCAGGTCATGATGATGGGCAGCGCCCGAGTGGCGGAGCTGCTGCTGCTCCACGGCACGGAGCCC
AACTGCGCCGACCCCGCCACTCTCACCCGACCCGTGCACGACGCTGCCCGGGAGGGCTTCCTGGACACGC
TGGTGGTGCTGCACCGGGCCGGGGCGCGGCTGGACGTGCGCGATGCCTGGGGCCGTCTGCCCGTGGACCT
GGCTGAGGAGCTGGGCCATCGCGATGTCGCACGGTACCTGCGCGCGGCTGCGGGGGGCACCAGAGGCAGT
AACCATGCCCGCATAGATGCCGCGGAAGGTCCCTCAGATATCCCCGATTGA
